Addgene plasmid #229913: AiP13591 - pAAV-AiE0512h_3xC3-minBG-SYFP2-WPRE3-BGHpA (Alias: CN3591)
Purpose: AiE0512h_3xC3 is an enhancer sequence, designed to drive AAV-mediated transgene expression in specific brain cell types
Depositing lab: Allen Institute for Brain Science & Jonathan Ting. Depositing organization: Allen Institute. Publication: A suite of enhancer AAVs and transgenic mouse lines for genetic access to cortical cell types. Ben-Simon Y, Hooper M, Narayan S, Daigle TL, Dwivedi D, Way SW, Oster A, Stafford DA, Mich JK, Taormina MJ, Martinez RA, Opitz-Araya X, Roth JR, Alexander JR, Allen S, Amster A, Arbuckle J, Ayala A, Baker PM, Bakken TE, Barcelli T, Barta S, Bendrick J, Bertagnolli D, Bielstein C, Bishwakarma P, Bowlus J, Boyer G, Brouner K, Casian B, Casper T, Chakka AB, Chakrabarty R, Chance RK, Chavan S, Clark M, Colbert K, Collman F, Daniel S, Departee M, DiValentin P, Donadio N, Dotson N, Egdorf T, Fliss T, Gabitto M, Garcia J, Gary A, Gasperini M, Gloe J, Goldy J, Gore BB, Graybuck L, Greisman N, Haeseleer F, Halterman C, Haradon Z, Hastings SD, Helback O, Ho W, Hockemeyer D, Huang C, Huff S, Hunker A, Johansen N, Jones D, Juneau Z, Kalmbach B, Kannan M, Khem S, Kussick E, Kutsal R, Larsen R, Lee C, Lee AY, Leibly M, Lenz GH, Li S, Liang E, Lusk N, Madigan Z, Malloy J, Malone J, McCue R, Melchor J, Mollenkopf T, Moosman S, Morin E, Newman D, Ng L, Ngo K, Omstead V, Otto S, Oyama A, Pena N, Pham T, Phillips E, Pom CA, Potekhina L, Ransford S, Ray PL, Rette D, Reynoldson C, Rimorin C, Rocha D, Ruiz A, Sanchez REA, Sawyer L, Sedeno-Cortes A, Sevigny JP, Shapovalova N, Shepard N, Shulga L, Sigler AR, Siverts L, Soliman S, Somasundaram S, Staats B, Stewart K, Szelenyi E, Tieu M, Trader C, Tran A, van Velthoven CTJ, Walker M, Wang Y, Weed N, Wirthlin M, Wood T, Wynalda B, Yao Z, Zhou T, Ariza J, Dee N, Reding M, Ronellenfitch K, Mufti S, Sunkin SM, Smith KA, Esposito L, Waters J, Thyagarajan B, Yao S, Lein ES, Zeng H, Levi BP, Ngai J, Ting JT, Tasic B. Cell. 2025 May 16:S0092-8674(25)00513-6. doi: 10.1016/j.cell.2025.05.002. PubMed 40403729.
Backbone
  Vector backbone: rAAV
  Vector type: AAV
Growth in bacteria
  Bacterial resistance: Ampicillin, 100 μg/mL
  Growth temperature: 30°C
  Growth strain: NEB Stable
  Copy number: High Copy
Gene/Insert
  Gene/Insert name: SYFP2
  Species: Synthetic
  Cloning method: Restriction Enzyme; 5′ cloning site Unknown (unknown if destroyed); 3′ cloning site Unknown (unknown if destroyed)
Terms and licenses: Academic/Nonprofit Terms; Industry Terms: Not Available to Industry
Depositor comments: Allen Institute plasmid alias: CN3591
How to cite: AiP13591 - pAAV-AiE0512h_3xC3-minBG-SYFP2-WPRE3-BGHpA (Alias: CN3591) was a gift from Allen Institute for Brain Science & Jonathan Ting (Addgene plasmid # 229913 ; http://n2t.net/addgene:229913 ; RRID:Addgene_229913)
