[The description below was written by a language model from this plasmid's Addgene catalogue record and pLannotate feature annotations shown in this document.]
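Description:
AiP13591 - pAAV-AiE0512h_3xC3-minBG-SYFP2-WPRE3-BGHpA (alias CN3591) is a recombinant AAV transfer plasmid of about 4.8 kb from the Allen Institute enhancer-AAV collection, built to test and exploit a cell-type-directed enhancer in the brain. It is maintained in bacteria through a high-copy ColE1/pUC-type origin and selected with ampicillin via the β-lactamase gene and its native promoter. The backbone also carries an f1 phage origin and small remnants of pBR322 bom and rop sequences. AAV2 inverted terminal repeats flank the expression cassette and provide the signals for replication and packaging of the intervening DNA into AAV particles. One ITR is annotated in full, while the other is detected only as short fragments in the sequencing result, which is a frequent outcome for these repeat-rich, structured elements.

The cassette between the ITRs runs in a single orientation. According to the construct name, the AiE0512h_3xC3 enhancer sits upstream of a minimal beta-globin promoter (minBG). Neither element is called in the automated feature table, but they would fall in the unannotated stretch preceding the reporter. The "3xC3" suffix suggests a concatenated core of the enhancer, although the record does not define it. A minimal promoter has little activity on its own, so transcription depends on the enhancer, which confers the intended cell-type selectivity. The expressed product is SYFP2, a rapidly maturing monomeric yellow fluorescent protein derived from Aequorea victoria. It is followed by WPRE3, a shortened woodchuck hepatitis virus posttranscriptional element that boosts transcript expression while conserving packaging capacity, and a bovine growth hormone polyadenylation signal. The construct serves as a fluorescent reporter vector for labelling specific brain cell populations after AAV delivery. The record does not state which cell type is targeted.
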