Features (pLannotate 1.2.2; 14 found; start..end, strand, type, name):
     12..39      +  repeat_region  AAV2 ITR (fragment): inverted terminal repeat of adeno-associated virus serotype 2 inverted
     68..95      +  repeat_region  AAV2 ITR (fragment): inverted terminal repeat of adeno-associated virus serotype 2 inverted
    796..1512    +  CDS            SYFP2: SYFP2 is a basic (constitutively fluorescent) yellow fluorescent protein published in 2006, derived from Aequorea victoria. It is reported to be a very rapidly-maturing monomer with moderate acid sensitivity.
   1552..1709    +  misc_feature   WPRE (fragment): woodchuck hepatitis virus posttranscriptional regulatory element
   1715..1795    +  misc_feature   WPRE (fragment): woodchuck hepatitis virus posttranscriptional regulatory element
   1812..1923    +  polyA_signal   bGH poly(A) signal: bovine growth hormone polyadenylation signal
   2041..2181    +  repeat_region  AAV2 ITR: inverted terminal repeat of adeno-associated virus serotype 2 inverted
   2186..2237    -  misc_feature   bom (fragment): basis of mobility region from pBR322
   2256..2711    +  rep_origin     f1 ori (sequence partly withheld): f1 bacteriophage origin of replication; arrow indicates direction of (+) strand synthesis
   2712..2761    -  misc_feature   bom (fragment): basis of mobility region from pBR322
   2863..2898    -  CDS            rop (fragment): Rop protein, which maintains plasmids at low copy number; rop
   2993..3097    +  promoter       AmpR promoter: bla
   3098..3958    +  CDS            AmpR: β-lactamase; bla; confers resistance to ampicillin, carbenicillin, and related antibiotics
   4129..4717    +  rep_origin     ori: high-copy-number ColE1/pMB1/pBR322/pUC origin of replication
>Addgene plasmid #229913 | AiP13591 - pAAV-AiE0512h_3xC3-minBG-SYFP2-WPRE3-BGHpA (Alias: CN3591) | addgene full sequence | sequence record 460617 | Addgene NGS Result
CCTGCAGGCAGCTGCGCGCTCGCTCGCTCACTGAGGCCGCCCGGGCGTCGGGCGACCTTTGGTCGCCCGG
CCTCAGTGAGCGAGCGAGCGCGCAGAGAGGGAGTGGCCAACTCCATCACTAGGGGTTCCTGCGGCCGCAC
GCGTTTGAAATCCCATTTCAGCAGAAAACTGGCTGGGTTCCTAGCCAAAAAAGAACACCTGCCAGACTGA
CTTTTCCCTAGGTAATGTAAGAAGCACAGATGTCATCAGTCACTGTTTACTTAACAATATATTTCCACTG
GCCACAGTCTGGCCTTGTTTCTTCCATTTCTGCTTCCACCTCTCATACTTGAAATCCCATTTCAGCAGAA
AACTGGCTGGGTTCCTAGCCAAAAAAGAACACCTGCCAGACTGACTTTTCCCTAGGTAATGTAAGAAGCA
CAGATGTCATCAGTCACTGTTTACTTAACAATATATTTCCACTGGCCACAGTCTGGCCTTGTTTCTTCCA
TTTCTGCTTCCACCTCTCATACTTGAAATCCCATTTCAGCAGAAAACTGGCTGGGTTCCTAGCCAAAAAA
GAACACCTGCCAGACTGACTTTTCCCTAGGTAATGTAAGAAGCACAGATGTCATCAGTCACTGTTTACTT
AACAATATATTTCCACTGGCCACAGTCTGGCCTTGTTTCTTCCATTTCTGCTTCCACCTCTCATACGAGC
TCGGGCTGGGCATAAAAGTCAGGGCAGAGCCATCTATTGCTTACATTTGCTTCTGGGATCCAGATCTTTC
GAAGCTAGCGCTACCGGTCGCCACCATGGTGAGCAAGGGCGAGGAGCTGTTCACCGGGGTGGTGCCCATC
CTGGTCGAGCTGGACGGCGACGTAAACGGCCACAAGTTCAGCGTGTCCGGCGAGGGCGAGGGCGATGCCA
CCTACGGCAAGCTGACCCTGAAGCTGATCTGCACCACCGGCAAGCTGCCCGTGCCCTGGCCCACCCTCGT
GACCACCCTGGGCTACGGCGTGCAGTGCTTCGCCCGCTACCCCGACCACATGAAGCAGCACGACTTCTTC
AAGTCCGCCATGCCCGAAGGCTACGTCCAGGAGCGCACCATCTTCTTCAAGGACGACGGCAACTACAAGA
CCCGCGCCGAGGTGAAGTTCGAGGGCGACACCCTGGTGAACCGCATCGAGCTGAAGGGCATCGACTTCAA
GGAGGACGGCAACATCCTGGGGCACAAGCTGGAGTACAACTACAACAGCCACAACGTCTATATCACCGCC
GACAAGCAGAAGAACGGCATCAAGGCCAACTTCAAGATCCGCCACAACATCGAGGACGGCGGCGTGCAGC
TCGCCGACCACTACCAGCAGAACACCCCCATCGGCGACGGCCCCGTGCTGCTGCCCGACAACCACTACCT
GAGCTACCAGTCCAAGCTGAGCAAAGACCCCAACGAGAAGCGCGATCACATGGTCCTGCTGGAGTTCGTG
ACCGCCGCCGGGATCACTCTCGGCATGGACGAGCTGTACAAGTAAGTCGACGGCGCGCCGCGGCCGCGAA
TTCGATATCATAATCAACCTCTGGATTACAAAATTTGTGAAAGATTGACTGGTATTCTTAACTATGTTGC
TCCTTTTACGCTATGTGGATACGCTGCTTTAATGCCTTTGTATCATGCTATTGCTTCCCGTATGGCTTTC
ATTTTCTCCTCCTTGTATAAATCCTGGTTAGTTCTTGCCACGGCGGAACTCATCGCCGCCTGCCTTGCCC
GCTGCTGGACAGGGGCTCGGCTGTTGGGCACTGACAATTCCGTGGCTCGAGAGATCTTCGACTGTGCCTT
CTAGTTGCCAGCCATCTGTTGTTTGCCCCTCCCCCGTGCCTTCCTTGACCCTGGAAGGTGCCACTCCCAC
TGTCCTTTCCTAATAAAATGAGGAAATTGCATCGCATTGTCTGAGTAGGTGTCATTCTATTCTGGGGGGT
GGGGTGGGGCAGGACAGCAAGGGGGAGGATTGGGAAGACAATAGCAGGCATGAGATCTCACGTGCGGACC
GAGCGGCCGCAGGAACCCCTAGTGATGGAGTTGGCCACTCCCTCTCTGCGCGCTCGCTCGCTCACTGAGG
CCGGGCGACCAAAGGTCGCCCGACGCCCGGGCTTTGCCCGGGCGGCCTCAGTGAGCGAGCGAGCGCGCAG
CTGCCTGCAGGGGCGCCTGATGCGGTATTTTCTCCTTACGCATCTGTGCGGTATTTCACACCGCATA
[95 nt withheld, positions 2238-2332]
T
[46 nt withheld, positions 2334-2379]
C
[141 nt withheld, positions 2381-2521]
CCTTTGACGTTGGAGTCCACGTTCTTT
[37 nt withheld, positions 2549-2585]
ACTCTATCTCGGGCTATTCTTTTGATTTATAAGGGATTTTGCCGATTTCGGTCTATTGGTTAAAAAATGA
GCTGATTTAACAAAAATTTAACGCGAATTTTAACAAAATATTAACGTTTACAATTTTATGGTGCACTCTC
AGTACAATCTGCTCTGATGCCGCATAGTTAAGCCAGCCCCGACACCCGCCAACACCCGCTGACGCGCCCT
GACGGGCTTGTCTGCTCCCGGCATCCGCTTACAGACAAGCTGTGACCGTCTCCGGGAGCTGCATGTGTCA
GAGGTTTTCACCGTCATCACCGAAACGCGCGAGACGAAAGGGCCTCGTGATACGCCTATTTTTATAGGTT
AATGTCATGATAATAATGGTTTCTTAGACGTCAGGTGGCACTTTTCGGGGAAATGTGCGCGGAACCCCTA
TTTGTTTATTTTTCTAAATACATTCAAATATGTATCCGCTCATGAGACAATAACCCTGATAAATGCTTCA
ATAATATTGAAAAAGGAAGAGTATGAGTATTCAACATTTCCGTGTCGCCCTTATTCCCTTTTTTGCGGCA
TTTTGCCTTCCTGTTTTTGCTCACCCAGAAACGCTGGTGAAAGTAAAAGATGCTGAAGATCAGTTGGGTG
CACGAGTGGGTTACATCGAACTGGATCTCAACAGCGGTAAGATCCTTGAGAGTTTTCGCCCCGAAGAACG
TTTTCCAATGATGAGCACTTTTAAAGTTCTGCTATGTGGCGCGGTATTATCCCGTATTGACGCCGGGCAA
GAGCAACTCGGTCGCCGCATACACTATTCTCAGAATGACTTGGTTGAGTACTCACCAGTCACAGAAAAGC
ATCTTACGGATGGCATGACAGTAAGAGAATTATGCAGTGCTGCCATAACCATGAGTGATAACACTGCGGC
CAACTTACTTCTGACAACGATCGGAGGACCGAAGGAGCTAACCGCTTTTTTGCACAACATGGGGGATCAT
GTAACTCGCCTTGATCGTTGGGAACCGGAGCTGAATGAAGCCATACCAAACGACGAGCGTGACACCACGA
TGCCTGTAGCAATGGCAACAACGTTGCGCAAACTATTAACTGGCGAACTACTTACTCTAGCTTCCCGGCA
ACAATTAATAGACTGGATGGAGGCGGATAAAGTTGCAGGACCACTTCTGCGCTCGGCCCTTCCGGCTGGC
TGGTTTATTGCTGATAAATCTGGAGCCGGTGAGCGTGGGTCTCGCGGTATCATTGCAGCACTGGGGCCAG
ATGGTAAGCCCTCCCGTATCGTAGTTATCTACACGACGGGGAGTCAGGCAACTATGGATGAACGAAATAG
ACAGATCGCTGAGATAGGTGCCTCACTGATTAAGCATTGGTAACTGTCAGACCAAGTTTACTCATATATA
CTTTAGATTGATTTAAAACTTCATTTTTAATTTAAAAGGATCTAGGTGAAGATCCTTTTTGATAATCTCA
TGACCAAAATCCCTTAACGTGAGTTTTCGTTCCACTGAGCGTCAGACCCCGTAGAAAAGATCAAAGGATC
TTCTTGAGATCCTTTTTTTCTGCGCGTAATCTGCTGCTTGCAAACAAAAAAACCACCGCTACCAGCGGTG
GTTTGTTTGCCGGATCAAGAGCTACCAACTCTTTTTCCGAAGGTAACTGGCTTCAGCAGAGCGCAGATAC
CAAATACTGTTCTTCTAGTGTAGCCGTAGTTAGGCCACCACTTCAAGAACTCTGTAGCACCGCCTACATA
CCTCGCTCTGCTAATCCTGTTACCAGTGGCTGCTGCCAGTGGCGATAAGTCGTGTCTTACCGGGTTGGAC
TCAAGACGATAGTTACCGGATAAGGCGCAGCGGTCGGGCTGAACGGGGGGTTCGTGCACACAGCCCAGCT
TGGAGCGAACGACCTACACCGAACTGAGATACCTACAGCGTGAGCTATGAGAAAGCGCCACGCTTCCCGA
AGGGAGAAAGGCGGACAGGTATCCGGTAAGCGGCAGGGTCGGAACAGGAGAGCGCACGAGGGAGCTTCCA
GGGGGAAACGCCTGGTATCTTTATAGTCCTGTCGGGTTTCGCCACCTCTGACTTGAGCGTCGATTTTTGT
GATGCTCGTCAGGGGGGCGGAGCCTATGGAAAAACGCCAGCAACGCGGCCTTTTTACGGTTCCTGGCCTT
TTGCTGGCCTTTTGCTCACATGT
